>Addgene plasmid #75698 | DCLK2 gRNA (BRDN0001145364) | addgene full sequence | sequence record 184390 | Addgene Assembled Sequence
CCCGGGTGCAAAGATGGATAAAGTTTTAAACAGAGAGGAATCTTTGCAGCTAATGGACCTTCTAGGTCTT
GAAAGGAGTGGGAATTGGCTCCGGTGCCCGTCAGTGGGCAGAGCGCACATCGCCCACAGTCCCCGAGAAG
TTGGGGGGAGGGGTCGGCAATTGATCCGGTGCCTAGAGAAGGTGGCGCGGGGTAAACTGGGAAAGTGATG
TCGTGTACTGGCTCCGCCTTTTTCCCGAGGGTGGGGGAGAACCGTATATAAGTGCAGTAGTCGCCGTGAA
CGTTCTTTTTCGCAACGGGTTTGCCGCCAGAACACAGGTAAGTGCCGTGTGTGGTTCCCGCGGGCCTGGC
CTCTTTACGGGTTATGGCCCTTGCGTGCCTTGAATTACTTCCACCTGGCTGCAGTACGTGATTCTTGATC
CCGAGCTTCGGGTTGGAAGTGGGTGGGAGAGTTCGAGGCCTTGCGCTTAAGGAGCCCCTTCGCCTCGTGC
TTGAGTTGAGGCCTGGCCTGGGCGCTGGGGCCGCCGCGTGCGAATCTGGTGGCACCTTCGCGCCTGTCTC
GCTGCTTTCGATAAGTCTCTAGCCATTTAAAATTTTTGATGACCTGCTGCGACGCTTTTTTTCTGGCAAG
ATAGTCTTGTAAATGCGGGCCAAGATCTGCACACTGGTATTTCGGTTTTTGGGGCCGCGGGCGGCGACGG
GGCCCGTGCGTCCCAGCGCACATGTTCGGCGAGGCGGGGCCTGCGAGCGCGGCCACCGAGAATCGGACGG
GGGTAGTCTCAAGCTGGCCGGCCTGCTCTGGTGCCTGGCCTCGCGCCGCCGTGTATCGCCCCGCCCTGGG
CGGCAAGGCTGGCCCGGTCGGCACCAGTTGCGTGAGCGGAAAGATGGCCGCTTCCCGGCCCTGCTGCAGG
GAGCTCAAAATGGAGGACGCGGCGCTCGGGAGAGCGGGCGGGTGAGTCACCCACACAAAGGAAAAGGGCC
TTTCCGTCCTCAGCCGTCGCTTCATGTGACTCCACGGAGTACCGGGCGCCGTCCAGGCACCTCGATTAGT
TCTCGAGCTTTTGGAGTACGTCGTCTTTAGGTTGGGGGGAGGGGTTTTATGCGATGGAGTTTCCCCACAC
TGAGTGGGTGGAGACTGAAGTTAGGCCAGCTTGGCACTTGATGTAATTCTCCTTGGAATTTGCCCTTTTT
GAGTTTGGATCTTGGTTCATTCTCAAGCCTCAGACAGTGGTTCAAAGTTTTTTTCTTCCATTTCAGGTGT
CGTGACGTACGGCCACCATGACCGAGTACAAGCCCACGGTGCGCCTCGCCACCCGCGACGACGTCCCCAG
GGCCGTACGCACCCTCGCCGCCGCGTTCGCCGACTACCCCGCCACGCGCCACACCGTCGATCCGGACCGC
CACATCGAGCGGGTCACCGAGCTGCAAGAACTCTTCCTCACGCGCGTCGGGCTCGACATCGGCAAGGTGT
GGGTCGCGGACGACGGCGCCGCCGTGGCGGTCTGGACCACGCCGGAGAGCGTCGAAGCGGGGGCGGTGTT
CGCCGAGATCGGCCCGCGCATGGCCGAGTTGAGCGGTTCCCGGCTGGCCGCGCAGCAACAGATGGAAGGC
CTCCTGGCGCCGCACCGGCCCAAGGAGCCCGCGTGGTTCCTGGCCACCGTCGGAGTCTCGCCCGACCACC
AGGGCAAGGGTCTGGGCAGCGCCGTCGTGCTCCCCGGAGTGGAGGCGGCCGAGCGCGCCGGGGTGCCCGC
CTTCCTGGAGACCTCCGCGCCCCGCAACCTCCCCTTCTACGAGCGGCTCGGCTTCACCGTCACCGCCGAC
GTCGAGGTGCCCGAAGGACCGCGCACCTGGTGCATGACCCGCAAGCCCGGTGCCTGAACGCGTTAAGTCG
ACAATCAACCTCTGGATTACAAAATTTGTGAAAGATTGACTGGTATTCTTAACTATGTTGCTCCTTTTAC
GCTATGTGGATACGCTGCTTTAATGCCTTTGTATCATGCTATTGCTTCCCGTATGGCTTTCATTTTCTCC
TCCTTGTATAAATCCTGGTTGCTGTCTCTTTATGAGGAGTTGTGGCCCGTTGTCAGGCAACGTGGCGTGG
TGTGCACTGTGTTTGCTGACGCAACCCCCACTGGTTGGGGCATTGCCACCACCTGTCAGCTCCTTTCCGG
GACTTTCGCTTTCCCCCTCCCTATTGCCACGGCGGAACTCATCGCCGCCTGCCTTGCCCGCTGCTGGACA
GGGGCTCGGCTGTTGGGCACTGACAATTCCGTGGTGTTGTCGGGGAAATCATCGTCCTTTCCTTGGCTGC
TCGCCTGTGTTGCCACCTGGATTCTGCGCGGGACGTCCTTCTGCTACGTCCCTTCGGCCCTCAATCCAGC
GGACCTTCCTTCCCGCGGCCTGCTGCCGGCTCTGCGGCCTCTTCCGCGTCTTCGCCTTCGCCCTCAGACG
AGTCGGATCTCCCTTTGGGCCGCCTCCCCGCGTCGACTTTAAGACCAATGACTTACAAGGCAGCTGTAGA
TCTTAGCCACTTTTTAAAAGAAAAGGGGGGACTGGAAGGGCTAATTCACTCCCAACGAAGACAAGATCTG
CTTTTTGCTTGTACTGGGTCTCTCTGGTTAGACCAGATCTGAGCCTGGGAGCTCTCTGGCTAACTAGGGA
ACCCACTGCTTAAGCCTCAATAAAGCTTGCCTTGAGTGCTTCAAGTAGTGTGTGCCCGTCTGTTGTGTGA
CTCTGGTAACTAGAGATCCCTCAGACCCTTTTAGTCAGTGTGGAAAATCTCTAGCAGTACGTATAGTAGT
TCATGTCATCTTATTATTCAGTATTTATAACTTGCAAAGAAATGAATATCAGAGAGTGAGAGGAACTTGT
TTATTGCAGCTTATAATGGTTACAAATAAAGCAATAGCATCACAAATTTCACAAATAAAGCATTTTTTTC
ACTGCATTCTAGTTGTGGTTTGTCCAAACTCATCAATGTATCTTATCATGTCTGGCTCTAGCTATCCCGC
CCCTAACTCCGCCCATCCCGCCCCTAACTCCGCCCAGTTCCGCCCATTCTCCGCCCCATGGCTGACTAAT
TTTTTTTATTTATGCAGAGGCCGAGGCCGCCTCGGCCTCTGAGCTATTCCAGAAGTAGTGAGGAGGCTTT
TTTGGAGGCCTAGGGACGTACCCAATTCGCCCTATAGTGAGTCGTATTACGCGCGCTCACTGGCCGTCGT
TTTACAACGTCGTGACTGGGAAAACCCTGGCGTTACCCAACTTAATCGCCTTGCAGCACATCCCCCTTTC
GCCAGCTGGCGTAATAGCGAAGAGGCCCGCACCGATCGCCCTTCCCAACAGTTGCGCAGCCTGAATGGCG
AATGGG
[124 nt withheld, positions 3367-3490]
C
[91 nt withheld, positions 3492-3582]
A
[49 nt withheld, positions 3584-3632]
CCTTTGACGTTGGAGTCCACGTTCTTT
[37 nt withheld, positions 3660-3696]
ACCCTATCTCGGTCTATTCTTTTGATTTATAAGGGATTTTGCCGATTTCGGCCTATTGGTTAAAAAATGA
GCTGATTTAACAAAAATTTAACGCGAATTTTAACAAAATATTAACGCTTACAATTTAGGTGGCACTTTTC
GGGGAAATGTGCGCGGAACCCCTATTTGTTTATTTTTCTAAATACATTCAAATATGTATCCGCTCATGAG
ACAATAACCCTGATAAATGCTTCAATAATATTGAAAAAGGAAGAGTATGAGTATTCAACATTTCCGTGTC
GCCCTTATTCCCTTTTTTGCGGCATTTTGCCTTCCTGTTTTTGCTCACCCAGAAACGCTGGTGAAAGTAA
AAGATGCTGAAGATCAGTTGGGTGCACGAGTGGGTTACATCGAACTGGATCTCAACAGCGGTAAGATCCT
TGAGAGTTTTCGCCCCGAAGAACGTTTTCCAATGATGAGCACTTTTAAAGTTCTGCTATGTGGCGCGGTA
TTATCCCGTATTGACGCCGGGCAAGAGCAACTCGGTCGCCGCATACACTATTCTCAGAATGACTTGGTTG
AGTACTCACCAGTCACAGAAAAGCATCTTACGGATGGCATGACAGTAAGAGAATTATGCAGTGCTGCCAT
AACCATGAGTGATAACACTGCGGCCAACTTACTTCTGACAACGATCGGAGGACCGAAGGAGCTAACCGCT
TTTTTGCACAACATGGGGGATCATGTAACTCGCCTTGATCGTTGGGAACCGGAGCTGAATGAAGCCATAC
CAAACGACGAGCGTGACACCACGATGCCTGTAGCAATGGCAACAACGTTGCGCAAACTATTAACTGGCGA
ACTACTTACTCTAGCTTCCCGGCAACAATTAATAGACTGGATGGAGGCGGATAAAGTTGCAGGACCACTT
CTGCGCTCGGCCCTTCCGGCTGGCTGGTTTATTGCTGATAAATCTGGAGCCGGTGAGCGTGGGTCTCGCG
GTATCATTGCAGCACTGGGGCCAGATGGTAAGCCCTCCCGTATCGTAGTTATCTACACGACGGGGAGTCA
GGCAACTATGGATGAACGAAATAGACAGATCGCTGAGATAGGTGCCTCACTGATTAAGCATTGGTAACTG
TCAGACCAAGTTTACTCATATATACTTTAGATTGATTTAAAACTTCATTTTTAATTTAAAAGGATCTAGG
TGAAGATCCTTTTTGATAATCTCATGACCAAAATCCCTTAACGTGAGTTTTCGTTCCACTGAGCGTCAGA
CCCCGTAGAAAAGATCAAAGGATCTTCTTGAGATCCTTTTTTTCTGCGCGTAATCTGCTGCTTGCAAACA
AAAAAACCACCGCTACCAGCGGTGGTTTGTTTGCCGGATCAAGAGCTACCAACTCTTTTTCCGAAGGTAA
CTGGCTTCAGCAGAGCGCAGATACCAAATACTGTTCTTCTAGTGTAGCCGTAGTTAGGCCACCACTTCAA
GAACTCTGTAGCACCGCCTACATACCTCGCTCTGCTAATCCTGTTACCAGTGGCTGCTGCCAGTGGCGAT
AAGTCGTGTCTTACCGGGTTGGACTCAAGACGATAGTTACCGGATAAGGCGCAGCGGTCGGGCTGAACGG
GGGGTTCGTGCACACAGCCCAGCTTGGAGCGAACGACCTACACCGAACTGAGATACCTACAGCGTGAGCT
ATGAGAAAGCGCCACGCTTCCCGAAGGGAGAAAGGCGGACAGGTATCCGGTAAGCGGCAGGGTCGGAACA
GGAGAGCGCACGAGGGAGCTTCCAGGGGGAAACGCCTGGTATCTTTATAGTCCTGTCGGGTTTCGCCACC
TCTGACTTGAGCGTCGATTTTTGTGATGCTCGTCAGGGGGGCGGAGCCTATGGAAAAACGCCAGCAACGC
GGCCTTTTTACGGTTCCTGGCCTTTTGCTGGCCTTTTGCTCACATGTTCTTTCCTGCGTTATCCCCTGAT
TCTGTGGATAACCGTATTACCGCCTTTGAGTGAGCTGATACCGCTCGCCGCAGCCGAACGACCGAGCGCA
GCGAGTCAGTGAGCGAGGAAGCGGAAGAGCGCCCAATACGCAAACCGCCTCTCCCCGCGCGTTGGCCGAT
TCATTAATGCAGCTGGCACGACAGGTTTCCCGACTGGAAAGCGGGCAGTGAGCGCAACGCAATTAATGTG
AGTTAGCTCACTCATTAGGCACCCCAGGCTTTACACTTTATGCTTCCGGCTCGTATGTTGTGTGGAATTG
TGAGCGGATAACAATTTCACACAGGAAACAGCTATGACCATGATTACGCCAAGCGCGCAATTAACCCTCA
CTAAAGGGAACAAAAGCTGGAGCTGCAAGCTTAATGTAGTCTTATGCAATACTCTTGTAGTCTTGCAACA
TGGTAACGATGAGTTAGCAACATGCCTTACAAGGAGAGAAAAAGCACCGTGCATGCCGATTGGTGGAAGT
AAGGTGGTACGATCGTGCCTTATTAGGAAGGCAACAGACGGGTCTGACATGGATTGGACGAACCACTGAA
TTGCCGCATTGCAGAGATATTGTATTTAAGTGCCTAGCTCGATACATAAACGGGTCTCTCTGGTTAGACC
AGATCTGAGCCTGGGAGCTCTCTGGCTAACTAGGGAACCCACTGCTTAAGCCTCAATAAAGCTTGCCTTG
AGTGCTTCAAGTAGTGTGTGCCCGTCTGTTGTGTGACTCTGGTAACTAGAGATCCCTCAGACCCTTTTAG
TCAGTGTGGAAAATCTCTAGCAGTGGCGCCCGAACAGGGACTTGAAAGCGAAAGGGAAACCAGAGGAGCT
CTCTCGACGCAGGACTCGGCTTGCTGAAGCGCGCACGGCAAGAGGCGAGGGGCGGCGACTGGTGAGTACG
CCAAAAATTTTGACTAGCGGAGGCTAGAAGGAGAGAGATGGGTGCGAGAGCGTCAGTATTAAGCGGGGGA
GAATTAGATCGCGATGGGAAAAAATTCGGTTAAGGCCAGGGGGAAAGAAAAAATATAAATTAAAACATAT
AGTATGGGCAAGCAGGGAGCTAGAACGATTCGCAGTTAATCCTGGCCTGTTAGAAACATCAGAAGGCTGT
AGACAAATACTGGGACAGCTACAACCATCCCTTCAGACAGGATCAGAAGAACTTAGATCATTATATAATA
CAGTAGCAACCCTCTATTGTGTGCATCAAAGGATAGAGATAAAAGACACCAAGGAAGCTTTAGACAAGAT
AGAGGAAGAGCAAAACAAAAGTAAGACCACCGCACAGCAAGCGGCCGCTGATCTTCAGACCTGGAGGAGG
AGATATGAGGGACAATTGGAGAAGTGAATTATATAAATATAAAGTAGTAAAAATTGAACCATTAGGAGTA
GCACCCACCAAGGCAAAGAGAAGAGTGGTGCAGAGAGAAAAAAGAGCAGTGGGAATAGGAGCTTTGTTCC
TTGGGTTCTTGGGAGCAGCAGGAAGCACTATGGGCGCAGCGTCAATGACGCTGACGGTACAGGCCAGACA
ATTATTGTCTGGTATAGTGCAGCAGCAGAACAATTTGCTGAGGGCTATTGAGGCGCAACAGCATCTGTTG
CAACTCACAGTCTGGGGCATCAAGCAGCTCCAGGCAAGAATCCTGGCTGTGGAAAGATACCTAAAGGATC
AACAGCTCCTGGGGATTTGGGGTTGCTCTGGAAAACTCATTTGCACCACTGCTGTGCCTTGGAATGCTAG
TTGGAGTAATAAATCTCTGGAACAGATTTGGAATCACACGACCTGGATGGAGTGGGACAGAGAAATTAAC
AATTACACAAGCTTAATACACTCCTTAATTGAAGAATCGCAAAACCAGCAAGAAAAGAATGAACAAGAAT
TATTGGAATTAGATAAATGGGCAAGTTTGTGGAATTGGTTTAACATAACAAATTGGCTGTGGTATATAAA
ATTATTCATAATGATAGTAGGAGGCTTGGTAGGTTTAAGAATAGTTTTTGCTGTACTTTCTATAGTGAAT
AGAGTTAGGCAGGGATATTCACCATTATCGTTTCAGACCCACCTCCCAACCCCGAGGGGACCCAGAGAGG
GCCTATTTCCCATGATTCCTTCATATTTGCATATACGATACAAGGCTGTTAGAGAGATAATTAGAATTAA
TTTGACTGTAAACACAAAGATATTAGTACAAAATACGTGACGTAGAAAGTAATAATTTCTTGGGTAGTTT
GCAGTTTTAAAATTATGTTTTAAAATGGACTATCATATGCTTACCGTAACTTGAAAGTATTTCGATTTCT
TGGCTTTATATATCTTGTGGAAAGGACGAAACACCGTTTATTCAGAAGGATCCGCAGTTTTAGAGCTAGA
AATAGCAAGTTAAAATAAGGCTAGTCCGTTATCAACTTGAAAAAGTGGCACCGAGTCGGTGCTTTTTTAA
GCTTGGCGTAACTAGATCTTGAGACAAATGGCAGTATTCATCCACAATTTTAAAAGAAAAGGGGGGATTG
GGGGGTACAGTGCAGGGGAAAGAATAGTAGACATAATAGCAACAGACATACAAACTAAAGAATTACAAAA
ACAAATTACAAAAATTCAAAATTTTCGGGTTTATTACAGGGACAGCAGAGATCCACTTTGGCGCCGGCTC
GAGGGGG
Features (pLannotate 1.2.2; 29 found; start..end, strand, type, name):
     14..80      +  CDS            small t antigen (fragment): SV40 (simian virus 40) small t antigen
    106..317     +  promoter       EF-1α core promoter: core promoter for human elongation factor EF-1α
    318..1256    +  intron         EF-1α intron A: intron upstream of the start codon of human EF-1α
   1278..1877    +  CDS            PuroR (fragment): puromycin N-acetyltransferase; pac from Streptomyces; confers resistance to puromycin
   1893..2481    +  misc_feature   WPRE: woodchuck hepatitis virus posttranscriptional regulatory element
   2532..2551    +  misc_feature   cPPT/CTS (fragment): central polypurine tract and central termination sequence of HIV-1
   2553..2786    +  LTR            3' LTR (ΔU3): self-inactivating 3' long terminal repeat (LTR) from HIV-1
   2864..2985    +  polyA_signal   SV40 poly(A) signal: SV40 polyadenylation signal
   3025..3160    +  rep_origin     SV40 ori: SV40 origin of replication
   3181..3199    -  promoter       T7 promoter: promoter for bacteriophage T7 RNA polymerase
   3207..3362    +  CDS            lacZα (fragment): LacZα fragment of β-galactosidase; lacZ fragment
   3367..3795    +  rep_origin     f1 ori (sequence partly withheld): f1 bacteriophage origin of replication; arrow indicates direction of (+) strand synthesis
   3848..3952    +  promoter       AmpR promoter: bla
   3953..4813    +  CDS            AmpR: β-lactamase; bla; confers resistance to ampicillin, carbenicillin, and related antibiotics
   4984..5572    +  rep_origin     ori: high-copy-number ColE1/pMB1/pBR322/pUC origin of replication
   5755..5847    +  CDS            lacI (fragment): lac repressor; lacI; The lac repressor binds to the lac operator to inhibit transcription in E. coli. This inhibition can be relieved by adding lactose or isopropyl-β-D-thiogalactopyranoside (IPTG).
   5860..5881    +  protein_bind   CAP binding site: CAP binding activates transcription in the presence of cAMP. E. coli catabolite activator protein
   5896..5926    +  promoter       lac promoter: promoter for the E. coli lac operon
   5934..5950    +  protein_bind   lac operator: The lac repressor binds to the lac operator to inhibit transcription in E. coli. This inhibition can be relieved by adding lactose or isopropyl-β-D-thiogalactopyranoside (IPTG). lac repressor encoded by lacI
   5995..6013    +  promoter       T3 promoter: promoter for bacteriophage T3 RNA polymerase
   6041..6267    +  promoter       RSV promoter: Rous sarcoma virus enhancer/promoter
   6268..6448    +  LTR            5' LTR (truncated): truncated 5' long terminal repeat (LTR) from HIV-1
   6495..6620    +  misc_feature   HIV-1 Ψ: packaging signal of human immunodeficiency virus type 1
   6604..6967    +  CDS            HIV-1 gag (fragment): gag protein from human immunodeficiency virus 1; gag
   7113..7346    +  misc_feature   RRE: The Rev response element (RRE) of HIV-1 allows for Rev-dependent mRNA export from the nucleus to the cytoplasm.
   7723..7749    +  CDS            Rev (fragment): human immunodeficiency virus 1 (HIV-1) Rev protein; rev; enhances nuclear export of unspliced and incompletely spliced viral mRNAs
   7753..7993    +  promoter       U6 promoter: RNA polymerase III promoter for human U6 snRNA
   8023..8098    +  misc_RNA       gRNA scaffold: guide RNA scaffold for the Streptococcus pyogenes CRISPR/Cas9 system
   8154..8271    +  misc_feature   cPPT/CTS: central polypurine tract and central termination sequence of HIV-1
