[The description below was written by a language model from this plasmid's Addgene catalogue record and pLannotate feature annotations shown in this document.]
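Description:
DCLK2 gRNA (BRDN0001145364) is a third-generation lentiviral guide RNA plasmid built on the lentiGuide-Puro backbone and designed to direct Streptococcus pyogenes Cas9 to the human DCLK2 gene, which encodes a doublecortin-like kinase. It is propagated in E. coli as a high-copy plasmid through a ColE1/pUC-type origin with ampicillin selection (AmpR under its own promoter). The backbone also carries an f1 origin, an SV40 origin and poly(A) signal, and remnants of lac and T7/T3 cloning elements.

The lentiviral transfer cassette starts with an RSV promoter fused to a truncated HIV-1 5' LTR, which makes genomic RNA production Tat-independent. This is followed by the Ψ packaging signal with a partial gag sequence, the Rev response element for Rev-dependent nuclear export, and a self-inactivating ΔU3 3' LTR. Between the LTRs, a human U6 RNA polymerase III promoter drives the 20-nt DCLK2-targeting spacer joined to the SpCas9 gRNA scaffold. A cPPT/CTS element lies downstream of the scaffold. After it, the EF-1α core promoter with intron A expresses puromycin N-acetyltransferase, and a WPRE enhances transcript expression, so transduced mammalian cells can be selected with puromycin.

The plasmid does not encode Cas9, so it must be paired with a separate Cas9 vector or used in cells that already express the nuclease. The guide was designed against two DCLK2 reference transcripts and belongs to a human kinome gRNA collection built using optimized sgRNA design rules. It is typically used for knockout of DCLK2 in human cells. The cloning method is not recorded.
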