Addgene plasmid #75698: DCLK2 gRNA (BRDN0001145364)
Purpose: 3rd generation lentiviral gRNA plasmid targeting human DCLK2
Depositing lab: John Doench & David Root. Depositing organization: Broad Institute. Publication: Optimized sgRNA design to maximize activity and minimize off-target effects of CRISPR-Cas9. Doench JG, Fusi N, Sullender M, Hegde M, Vaimberg EW, Donovan KF, Smith I, Tothova Z, Wilen C, Orchard R, Virgin HW, Listgarten J, Root DE. Nat Biotechnol. 2016 Jan 18. doi: 10.1038/nbt.3437. PubMed 26780180.
Backbone
  Vector backbone: lentiGuide-Puro
  Backbone manufacturer: Zhang Lab (Addgene plasmid # 52963)
  Vector type: Mammalian Expression, Lentiviral, CRISPR
  Selectable markers: Puromycin
Growth in bacteria
  Bacterial resistance: Ampicillin, 100 μg/mL
  Growth temperature: 37°C
  Growth strain: DH5alpha
  Copy number: High Copy
Gene/Insert
  Gene/Insert name: DCLK2 (alt names: DCLK2; NM_001040260.3)
  gRNA/shRNA sequence: TTTATTCAGAAGGATCCGCA
  Species: H. sapiens (human)
  Entrez Gene: DCLK2 (a.k.a. CL2, CLICK-II, CLICK2, CLIK2, DCAMKL2, DCDC3, DCDC3B, DCK2)
  Promoter: hU6
  Cloning method: Unknown
  Sequencing primers: 5′ U6-F; 3′ pS2-R
Terms and licenses: Academic/Nonprofit Terms; Industry Terms: Not Available to Industry
Depositor comments: The gRNA was designed to target the following Genbank reference sequence(s): NM_001040260.3,NM_001040261.4. Note that this plasmid does NOT contain Cas9. It should be used in conjunction with lentiCas9-Blast (Addgene #52962) or otherwise with cell lines already expressing Cas9. Browse the full kinome gRNA library at http://www.addgene.org/pooled-library/broadgpp-human-kinome/ or visit http://www.broadinstitute.org/rnai/public/ for detailed protocols and information.
How to cite: DCLK2 gRNA (BRDN0001145364) was a gift from John Doench & David Root (Addgene plasmid # 75698 ; http://n2t.net/addgene:75698 ; RRID:Addgene_75698)
