>Addgene plasmid #75698 | DCLK2 gRNA (BRDN0001145364) | depositor partial sequence | sequence record 143158 | Target Sequence
TTTATTCAGAAGGATCCGCA
