>Addgene plasmid #75698 | DCLK2 gRNA (BRDN0001145364) | addgene partial sequence | sequence record 184389 | hU6-F
GTGACGTAGAAAGTAATAATTTCTTGGGTAGTTTGCAGTTTTAAAATTATGTTTTAAAATGGACTATCAT
ATGCTTACCGTAACTTGAAAGTATTTCGATTTCTTGGCTTTATATATCTTGTGGAAAGGACGAAACACCG
TTTATTCAGAAGGATCCGCAGTTTTAGAGCTAGAAATAGCAAGTTAAAATAAGGCTAGTCCGTTATCAAC
TTGAAAAAGTGGCACCGAGTCGGTGCTTTTTTAAGCTTGGCGTAACTAGATCTTGAGACAAATGGCAGTA
TTCATCCACAATTTTAAAAGAAAAGGGGGGATTGGGGGGTACAGTGCAGGGGAAAGAATAGTAGACATAA
TAGCAACAGACATACAAACTAAAGAATTACAAAAACAAATTACAAAAATTCAAAATTTTCGGGTTTATTA
CAGGGACAGCAGAGATCCACTTTGGCGCCGGCTCGAGGGGGCCCGGGTGCAAAGATGGATAAAGTTTTAA
ACAGAGAGGAATCTTTGCAGCTAATGGACCTTCTAGGTCTTGAAAGGAGTGGGAATTGGCTCCGGTGCCC
GTCAGTGGGC
